Addgene plasmid #210144: pRH2961
Purpose: Protein quality control substrate and associated control YIp ADE2-LEU2 pTDH3::LYS1-GFP::tADH1
Depositing lab: Randy Hampton. Depositing organization: University of California, San Diego (UCSD). Publication: Exploring the "misfolding problem" by systematic discovery and analysis of functional-but-degraded proteins. Flagg MP, Lam B, Lam DK, Le TM, Kao A, Slaiwa YI, Hampton RY. Mol Biol Cell. 2023 Dec 1;34(13):ar125. doi: 10.1091/mbc.E23-06-0248. Epub 2023 Sep 20. PubMed 37729018.
Backbone
  Vector backbone: pRH3022
  Vector type: Yeast Expression
Growth in bacteria
  Bacterial resistance: Ampicillin, 100 μg/mL
  Growth temperature: 37°C
  Growth strain: DH5alpha
  Copy number: High Copy
Gene/Insert
  Gene/Insert name: YIp ADE2-LEU2 pTDH3::LYS1-GFP::tADH1
  Species: S. cerevisiae (budding yeast)
  Entrez Gene: LYS1 (a.k.a. YIR034C)
  Cloning method: Gibson Cloning
Terms and licenses: Academic/Nonprofit Terms; Industry Terms: Not Available to Industry
How to cite: pRH2961 was a gift from Randy Hampton (Addgene plasmid # 210144 ; http://n2t.net/addgene:210144 ; RRID:Addgene_210144)
