[The description below was written by a language model from this plasmid's Addgene catalogue record and pLannotate feature annotations shown in this document.]
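Description:
pRH2961 is a yeast integrating plasmid (YIp) of about 10.3 kb, built on the pRH3022 backbone by Gibson assembly, for expressing a GFP-tagged form of the Saccharomyces cerevisiae LYS1 protein. In E. coli it is maintained as a high-copy plasmid through a ColE1/pUC-type origin and selected with ampicillin via the β-lactamase gene. The feature table shows no yeast replication origin or centromere, consistent with the YIp designation: stable maintenance in yeast depends on chromosomal integration. Two yeast marker genes are present with their native promoters, ADE2 and LEU2. These can provide auxotrophic selection and homology for targeting, although the record does not state which locus is used for integration. Remnants of a pBluescript-type scaffold are also annotated, including an f1 origin, lac promoter/operator and lacZα fragments, T3 and T7 promoters, partial multiple cloning site sequences, and fragments of bom and rop.

The payload is a single expression cassette in which the strong constitutive TDH3 (GAP) promoter drives the LYS1 coding sequence, which encodes saccharopine dehydrogenase, the enzyme catalysing the final step of lysine biosynthesis in the α-aminoadipate pathway. LYS1 is followed by a short linker region and Aequorea victoria GFP, giving a C-terminal fluorescent fusion, and transcription ends at the ADH1 terminator. The catalogue entry describes the plasmid as belonging to a set of protein quality control substrates and their associated controls, from work on functional-but-degraded proteins. The record does not say whether this LYS1 allele is the wild-type control or a destabilised variant. GFP fluorescence would let the steady-state level and degradation of the fusion protein be followed in yeast.
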