Features (pLannotate 1.2.2; 25 found; start..end, strand, type, name):
     22..665     +  promoter       GAP promoter: S. cerevisiae TDH3; promoter for glyceraldehyde-3-phosphate dehydrogenase
    671..715     +  misc_feature   MCS (fragment): pBluescript multiple cloning site
    717..1835    +  CDS            LYS1: LYS1_YEAST - Experimental evidence at protein level: Swiss-Prot protein existence level 1. Catalyzes the NAD(+)-dependent cleavage of saccharopine to L- lysine and 2-oxoglutarate, the final step in the alpha-aminoadipate (AAA) pathway for lysine biosynthesis. From Saccharomyces cerevisiae (strain ATCC 204508 / S288c) (Baker's yeast).
   1863..2576    +  CDS            GFP: Aequoria victoria green fluorescent protein
   2597..2784    +  terminator     ADH1 terminator: S. cerevisiae ADH1; transcription terminator for the S. cerevisiae alcohol dehydrogenase 1 (ADH1) gene
   2789..2807    -  promoter       T7 promoter: promoter for bacteriophage T7 RNA polymerase
   2815..2970    +  CDS            lacZα (fragment): LacZα fragment of β-galactosidase; lacZ fragment
   2974..3402    +  rep_origin     f1 ori (sequence partly withheld): f1 bacteriophage origin of replication; arrow indicates direction of (+) strand synthesis
   3430..3481    -  misc_feature   bom (fragment): basis of mobility region from pBR322
   3637..5349    -  CDS            ADE2: PUR6_YEAST - Experimental evidence at protein level: Swiss-Prot protein existence level 1. From Saccharomyces cerevisiae (strain ATCC 204508 / S288c) (Baker's yeast).
   5350..5725    -  promoter       ADE2 promoter: S. cerevisiae ADE2
   5736..5849    +  rep_origin     f1 ori (fragment): f1 bacteriophage origin of replication; arrow indicates direction of (+) strand synthesis
   5850..5949    -  misc_feature   bom (fragment): basis of mobility region from pBR322
   6051..6086    -  CDS            rop (fragment): Rop protein, which maintains plasmids at low copy number; rop
   6399..7493    -  CDS            LEU2: 3-isopropylmalate dehydrogenase, required for leucine biosynthesis; S. cerevisiae LEU2; yeast auxotrophic marker
   7494..7901    -  promoter       LEU2 promoter: S. cerevisiae LEU2
   8069..8173    +  promoter       AmpR promoter: bla
   8174..9034    +  CDS            AmpR: β-lactamase; bla; confers resistance to ampicillin, carbenicillin, and related antibiotics
   9205..9793    +  rep_origin     ori: high-copy-number ColE1/pMB1/pBR322/pUC origin of replication
   9976..10068   +  CDS            lacI (fragment): lac repressor; lacI; The lac repressor binds to the lac operator to inhibit transcription in E. coli. This inhibition can be relieved by adding lactose or isopropyl-β-D-thiogalactopyranoside (IPTG).
  10081..10102   +  protein_bind   CAP binding site: CAP binding activates transcription in the presence of cAMP. E. coli catabolite activator protein
  10117..10147   +  promoter       lac promoter: promoter for the E. coli lac operon
  10155..10171   +  protein_bind   lac operator: The lac repressor binds to the lac operator to inhibit transcription in E. coli. This inhibition can be relieved by adding lactose or isopropyl-β-D-thiogalactopyranoside (IPTG). lac repressor encoded by lacI
  10216..10234   +  promoter       T3 promoter: promoter for bacteriophage T3 RNA polymerase
  10247..3       +  misc_feature   MCS (fragment) (across the origin): pBluescript multiple cloning site
>Addgene plasmid #210144 | pRH2961 | addgene full sequence | sequence record 415831 | Addgene NGS Result
GCTGCTTGGCGGTCGAGTTTATCATTATCAATACTGCCATTTCAAAGAATACGTAAATAATTAATAGTAG
TGATTTTCCTAACTTTATTTAGTCAAAAAATTAGCCTTTTAATTCTGCTGTAACCCGTACATGCCCAAAA
TAGGGGGCGGGTTACACAGAATATATAACATCGTAGGTGTCTGGGTGAACAGTTTATTCCTGGCATCCAC
TAAATATAATGGAGCCCGCTTTTTAAGCTGGCATCCAGAAAAAAAAAGAATCCCAGCACCAAAATATTGT
TTTCTTCACCAACCATCAGTTCATAGGTCCATTCTCTTAGCGCAACTACAGAGAACAGGGGCACAAACAG
GCAAAAAACGGGCACAACCTCAATGGAGTGATGCAACCTGCCTGGAGTAAATGATGACACAAGGCAATTG
ACCCACGCATGTATCTATCTCATTTTCTTACACCTTCTATTACCTTCTGCTCTCTCTGATTTGGAAAAAG
CTGAAAAAAAAGGTTGAAACCAGTTCCCTGAAATTATTCCCCTACTTGACTAATAAGTATATAAAGACGG
TAGGTATTGATTGTAATTCTGTAAATCTATTTCTTAAACTTCTTAAATTCTACTTTTATAGTTAGTCTTT
TTTTTAGTTTTAAAACACCAAGAACTTAGTTTCGACGGATCTGCAGGAATTCGATATCAAGCTTATCGAT
ACCGTCGACCTCGAGAATGGCTGCCGTCACATTACATCTAAGAGCTGAAACTAAACCCCTAGAGGCACGT
GCTGCCTTAACACCTACCACGGTTAAAAAACTGATAGCTAAGGGCTTCAAAATATATGTAGAGGACAGTC
CACAATCTACTTTCAATATTAACGAATATCGTCAAGCAGGTGCCATTATAGTGCCTGCAGGTTCATGGAA
AACCGCTCCACGCGACAGAATCATTATAGGTTTGAAGGAAATGCCTGAAACCGATACTTTCCCTCTAGTC
CACGAACACATCCAGTTTGCTCACTGCTACAAAGACCAAGCTGGGTGGCAAAATGTCCTTATGAGATTTA
TTAAGGGACACGGTACTCTATATGATTTGGAATTTTTGGAAAATGACCAAGGTAGAAGAGTTGCTGCCTT
TGGATTTTACGCTGGGTTCGCAGGTGCAGCCCTTGGTGTAAGAGACTGGGCATTCAAGCAAACGCATTCT
GACGATGAAGACTTGCCTGCAGTGTCGCCTTACCCCAATGAAAAGGCATTGGTTAAAGATGTTACCAAAG
ATTATAAAGAAGCCTTAGCCACCGGAGCCAGAAAGCCAACCGTGTTAATCATTGGTGCGCTAGGAAGATG
TGGTTCCGGTGCCATCGATCTGTTGCACAAAGTTGGTATTCCAGATGCTAACATATTAAAATGGGATATC
AAAGAAACTTCCCGTGGTGGTCCCTTTGACGAAATTCCACAAGCTGATATTTTTATCAATTGTATATATC
TATCGAAGCCAATTGCTCCTTTCACTAACATGGAGAAACTGAATAATCCTAACAGAAGACTAAGGACCGT
GGTGGACGTATCAGCAGACACTACCAACCCTCACAACCCCATCCCAATATACACTGTGGCTACTGTGTTT
AACAAACCTACCGTTCTGGTACCTACCACTGCCGGGCCTAAATTATCTGTCATCTCTATTGATCACTTGC
CTTCTTTGCTGCCAAGAGAAGCTTCAGAATTTTTCTCTCATGATCTCTTACCATCTTTAGAGCTCCTACC
TCAAAGAAAAACTGCTCCTGTCTGGGTTAGAGCCAAGAAATTGTTCGATAGACATTGCGCTCGTGTTAAA
AGATCTTCAAGATTGGGTCGACGGATCCCCGGGTTAATTAACAGTAAAGGAGAAGAACTTTTCACTGGAG
TTGTCCCAATTCTTGTTGAATTAGATGGTGATGTTAATGGGCACAAATTTTCTGTCAGTGGAGAGGGTGA
AGGTGATGCAACATACGGAAAACTTACCCTTAAATTTATTTGCACTACTGGAAAACTACCTGTTCCATGG
CCAACACTTGTCACTACTTTCACTTATGGTGTTCAATGCTTTTCAAGATACCCAGATCATATGAAACGGC
ATGACTTTTTCAAGAGTGCCATGCCCGAAGGTTATGTACAGGAAAGAACTATATTTTTCAAAGATGACGG
GAACTACAAGACACGTGCTGAAGTCAAGTTTGAAGGTGATACCCTTGTTAATAGAATCGAGTTAAAAGGT
ATTGATTTTAAAGAAGATGGAAACATTCTTGGACACAAATTGGAATACAACTATAACTCACACAATGTAT
ACATCATGGCAGACAAACAAAAGAATGGAATCAAAGTTAACTTCAAAATTAGACACAACATTGAAGATGG
AAGCGTTCAACTAGCAGACCATTATCAACAAAATACTCCAATTGGCGATGGCCCTGTCCTTTTACCAGAC
AACCATTACCTGTCCACACAATCTGCCCTTTCGAAAGATCCCAACGAAAAGAGAGACCACATGGTCCTTC
TTGAGTTTGTAACAGCTGCTGGGATTACACATGGCATGGATGAACTATACAAATAGGGCGCGCCACTTCT
AAATAAGCGAATTTCTTATGATTTATGATTTTTATTATTAAATAAGTTATAAAAAAAATAAGTGTATACA
AATTTTAAAGTGACTCTTAGGTTTTAAAACGAAAATTCTTATTCTTGAGTAACTCTTTCCTGTAGGTCAG
GTTGCTTTCTCAGGTATAGTATGAGGTCGCTCTTATTGACCACACCTCTACCGGCAGCCCTATAGTGAGT
CGTATTACGCGCGCTCACTGGCCGTCGTTTTACAACGTCGTGACTGGGAAAACCCTGGCGTTACCCAACT
TAATCGCCTTGCAGCACATCCCCCTTTCGCCAGCTGGCGTAATAGCGAAGAGGCCCGCACCGATCGCCCT
TCCCAACAGTTGCGCAGCCTGAATGGCGAATGG
[124 nt withheld, positions 2974-3097]
C
[91 nt withheld, positions 3099-3189]
A
[49 nt withheld, positions 3191-3239]
CCTTTGACGTTGGAGTCCACGTTCTTT
[37 nt withheld, positions 3267-3303]
ACCCTATCTCGGTCTATTCTTTTGATTTATAAGGGATTTTGCCGATTTCGGCCTATTGGTTAAAAAATGA
GCTGATTTAACAAAAATTTAACGCGAATTTTAACAAAATATTAACGCTTACAATTTCCTGATGCGGTATT
TTCTCCTTACGCATCTGTGCGGTATTTCACACCGCATAGATCTTATGTATGAAATTCTTAAAAAAGGACA
CCTGTAAGCGTTGATTTCTATGTATGAAGTCCACATTTGATGTAATCATAACAAAGCCTAAAAAATAGGT
ATATCATTTTATAATTATTTGCTGTACAAGTATATCAATAAACTTATATATTACTTGTTTTCTAGATAAG
CTTCGTAACCGACAGTTTCTAACTTTTGTGCTTTGACAAGAACTTCTTCTTCTTGCTTTAATAAAAACTG
TTCCATTTTCGTTGTATAACTTGAATCATAAGCGCCAAGCAGTCTGACAGCCAACAGCGCAGCGTTCGTA
CTATTATTAATAGCGACGGTAGCTACTGGAACACCTCTAGGCATTTGCACAATTGAATGTAAAGAATCTA
CTCCATCTAGACAAGAACCTTTTACGGGCACACCGATGACAGGAAGTGGTGTCATTGCAGCCACCATACC
TGGCAAGTGAGCAGCCCCACCAGCTCCAGCGATAATTGTTTTAATTCCACGCTTGCTTGCGGAAATAGCA
TATGCTGACATCCTATGTGGAGTTCTATGAGCAGAGACTATTGTCACTTCAAATGGAACGCCAAAATCTT
TTAAAACCGCACATGCGGCAGACATTACCGGCAAGTCAGAGTCTGATCCCATGATGATTCCAACCAATGG
TTTGACCATTGCTTCCAAGTCCAACTTTTGAGCGACAGAGATTTTGATTGGAATATCAGTTCTACCTGTA
ATGTAGTTCAGCCTTTGTTCACATTCCGCCATACTGGAGGCAATAATATTTATGTGACCTACTTTTCTGT
TAGGTCTAGACTCTTTTCCATATAAGTACACTGAGGAACCTGGAGTCGCCAATGCTCTTTCGCAAGTTTC
TAGCTCTTTATCTTTTGTATGTTTGTCTCCAAGAACATTTAGCATAATGGCGTTCGTTGTAATGGTGGAG
AAAGATGTGAAATTCTTTGGCATTGGCAAATCCAATATTGATCTCAAATGAGCTTCAAATTGAGAAGTGA
CGCAAGCATCAATGGTATAATGTCCAGAGTTGTGAGGCCTTGGGGCAATTTCGTTAATAAGCAATTCCCC
TGTTTCTAAATAGAACATTTCCACACCAAATATACCACAACCGGGAAAAGATTTGATTGCATTTTCTGCC
AACAACTTCGCCTTAAGTTGAACGGAGTCCGGAACTCTAGCAGGCGCATAACATAAGTCACAAATATTGT
CCTTGTGGATAGTCTCTACAATTGGGTAAGAAAACACTAAACCGTTAACAGACCTCACAATCATGACTGC
TAATTCTTTAGTAAATGGTGCCCATTTTTCGGCGTACAAAGGACGATCCTTCAGTACTTCCAAAGCTTCC
GGAATCATTTCCTTATTCTTTACAACGAAGTTACCTCTTCCATCGTATGCCAAAGTCCTCGACTTCAAGA
CGAATGGAAAACCCAAATCTCTTCCAACATTCAATAGGGACGTCTCACTGGCTTGTTCCACAGGAACACT
TTGGGTAACTGCTATACCATTTTTGATTAAATGCTCTTTTTGAATATATTTGTCTTGTATCAATCTGATT
GTTTCTGGAGAAGGGTAAATTTTTAATTTGGGATGTTTTACTTGAAGATTCTTTAGTGTAGGAACATCAA
CATGCTCAATCTCAATCGTTAGCACATCACATTTTTCAGCTAGTTTTTCGATATCAAGAGGATTGGAAAA
GGAGCCATTAACGTGGTCATTGGAGTTGCTTATTTGTTTGGCAGGAGAATTTTCAGCATCTAGTATTACC
GTCTTAATGTTGAGCCTGTTTGCTGCCTCAACAATCATACGTCCCAATTGTCCCCCTCCTAATATACCAA
CTGTTCTAGAATCCATACTTGATTGTTTTGTCCGATTTTCTTGTTTTTCTTGATTGTTATAGTAGGATGT
ACTTAGAAGAGAGATCCAACGATTTTACGCACCAATTTATACATGAAATGCTCCATAATATTGTCCATTT
AGTTCTTAATAAAAGGTCAGCAAGAGTCAATCACTTAGTATTACCCGGTTCGTAGCCATGCAACAAGAGT
CATTTGTCAGCATAGCTGTAATAATCAATCATGACGTAAGAAATGTATCATAATTAAAAGTTGTTAAAGA
TGTCAGTGTTATGTTGGTGTTACAAAATTCTCGGCTTCTCACTAATATTTAATATCTCTTAAATTTTATC
TGTCTTTGATTCTTTTAAGAAAAGTTATGTATTATTCAAGAATTAATTCAGATCTATTCTTTTGATTTAT
AAGGGATTTTGCCGATTTCGGCCTATTGGTTAAAAAATGAGCTGATTTAACAAAAATTTAACGCGAATTT
TAACAAAATATTAACGCTTACAATTTCCTGATGCGGTATTTTCTCCTTACGCATCTGTGCGGTATTTCAC
ACCGCATATGGTGCACTCTCAGTACAATCTGCTCTGATGCCGCATAGTTAAGCCAGCCCCGACACCCGCC
AACACCCGCTGACGCGCCCTGACGGGCTTGTCTGCTCCCGGCATCCGCTTACAGACAAGCTGTGACCGTC
TCCGGGAGCTGCATGTGTCAGAGGTTTTCACCGTCATCACCGAAACGCGCGAGACGAAAGGGCCTCGTGA
TACGCCTATTTTTATAGGTTAATGTCATGATCTTTTTGTGTGGTGCCCTCCTCCTTGTCAATATTAATGT
TAAAGTGCAATTCTTTTTCCTTATCACGTTGAGCCATTAGTATCAATTTGCTTACCTGTATTCCTTTACA
TCCTCCTTTTTCTCCTTCTTGATAAATGTATGTAGATTGCGTATATAGTTTCGTCTACCCTATGAACATA
TTCCATTTTGTAATTTCGTGTCGTTTCTATTATGAATTTCATTTATAAAGTTTATGTACAAATATCATAA
AAAAAGAGAATCTTTTTAAGCAAGGATTTTCTTAACTTCTTCGGCGACAGCATCACCGACTTCGGTGGTA
CTGTTGGAACCACCTAAATCACCAGTTCTGATACCTGCATCCAAAACCTTTTTAACTGCATCTTCAATGG
CCTTACCTTCTTCAGGCAAGTTCAATGACAATTTCAACATCATTGCAGCAGACAAGATAGTGGCGATAGG
GTTGACCTTATTCTTTGGCAAATCTGGAGCAGAACCGTGGCATGGTTCGTACAAACCAAATGCGGTGTTC
TTGTCTGGCAAAGAGGCCAAGGACGCAGATGGCAACAAACCCAAGGAACCTGGGATAACGGAGGCTTCAT
CGGAGATGATATCACCAAACATGTTGCTGGTGATTATAATACCATTTAGGTGGGTTGGGTTCTTAACTAG
GATCATGGCGGCAGAATCAATCAATTGATGTTGAACCTTCAATGTAGGGAATTCGTTCTTGATGGTTTCC
TCCACAGTTTTTCTCCATAATCTTGAAGAGGCCAAAACATTAGCTTTATCCAAGGACCAAATAGGCAATG
GTGGCTCATGTTGTAGGGCCATGAAAGCGGCCATTCTTGTGATTCTTTGCACTTCTGGAACGGTGTATTG
TTCACTATCCCAAGCGACACCATCACCATCGTCTTCCTTTCTCTTACCAAAGTAAATACCTCCCACTAAT
TCTCTGACAACAACGAAGTCAGTACCTTTAGCAAATTGTGGCTTGATTGGAGATAAGTCTAAAAGAGAGT
CGGATGCAAAGTTACATGGTCTTAAGTTGGCGTACAATTGAAGTTCTTTACGGATTTTTAGTAAACCTTG
TTCAGGTCTAACACTACCGGTACCCCATTTAGGACCACCCACAGCACCTAACAAAACGGCATCAGCCTTC
TTGGAGGCTTCCAGCGCCTCATCTGGAAGTGGAACACCTGTAGCATCGATAGCAGCACCACCAATTAAAT
GATTTTCGAAATCGAACTTGACATTGGAACGAACATCAGAAATAGCTTTAAGAACCTTAATGGCTTCGGC
TGTGATTTCTTGACCAACGTGGTCACCTGGCAAAACGACGATCTTCTTAGGGGCAGACATTAGAATGGTA
TATCCTTGAAATATATATATATATATTGCTGAAATGTAAAAGGTAAGAAAAGTTAGAAAGTAAGACGATT
GCTAACCACCTATTGGAAAAAACAATAGGTCCTTAAATAATATTGTCAACTTCAAGTATTGTGATGCAAG
CATTTAGTCATGAACGCTTCTCTATTCTATATGAAAAGCCGGTTCCGGCGCTCTCACCTTTCCTTTTTCT
CCCAATTTTTCAGTTGAAAAAGGTATATGCGTCAGGCGACCTCTGAAATTAACAAAAAATTTCCAGTCAT
CGAATTTGATTCTGTGCGATAGCGCCCCTGTGTGTTCTCGTTATGTTGAGGAAAAAAATAATGGTTGCTA
AGAGATTCGAACTCTTGCATCTTACGATACCTGAGTATTCCCACAGTTAACTGCGGTCAAGATATTTCTT
GAATCAGGCGCCTTAGACCGCTCGGCCAAACAACCAATTACTTGTTGAGAAATAGAGTATAATTATCCTA
TAAATATAACGTTTTTGAACACACATGAACAAGGAAGTACAGGAGACGTCAGGTGGCACTTTTCGGGGAA
ATGTGCGCGGAACCCCTATTTGTTTATTTTTCTAAATACATTCAAATATGTATCCGCTCATGAGACAATA
ACCCTGATAAATGCTTCAATAATATTGAAAAAGGAAGAGTATGAGTATTCAACATTTCCGTGTCGCCCTT
ATTCCCTTTTTTGCGGCATTTTGCCTTCCTGTTTTTGCTCACCCAGAAACGCTGGTGAAAGTAAAAGATG
CTGAAGATCAGTTGGGTGCACGAGTGGGTTACATCGAACTGGATCTCAACAGCGGTAAGATCCTTGAGAG
TTTTCGCCCCGAAGAACGTTTTCCAATGATGAGCACTTTTAAAGTTCTGCTATGTGGCGCGGTATTATCC
CGTATTGACGCCGGGCAAGAGCAACTCGGTCGCCGCATACACTATTCTCAGAATGACTTGGTTGAGTACT
CACCAGTCACAGAAAAGCATCTTACGGATGGCATGACAGTAAGAGAATTATGCAGTGCTGCCATAACCAT
GAGTGATAACACTGCGGCCAACTTACTTCTGACAACGATCGGAGGACCGAAGGAGCTAACCGCTTTTTTG
CACAACATGGGGGATCATGTAACTCGCCTTGATCGTTGGGAACCGGAGCTGAATGAAGCCATACCAAACG
ACGAGCGTGACACCACGATGCCTGTAGCAATGGCAACAACGTTGCGCAAACTATTAACTGGCGAACTACT
TACTCTAGCTTCCCGGCAACAATTAATAGACTGGATGGAGGCGGATAAAGTTGCAGGACCACTTCTGCGC
TCGGCCCTTCCGGCTGGCTGGTTTATTGCTGATAAATCTGGAGCCGGTGAGCGTGGGTCTCGCGGTATCA
TTGCAGCACTGGGGCCAGATGGTAAGCCCTCCCGTATCGTAGTTATCTACACGACGGGGAGTCAGGCAAC
TATGGATGAACGAAATAGACAGATCGCTGAGATAGGTGCCTCACTGATTAAGCATTGGTAACTGTCAGAC
CAAGTTTACTCATATATACTTTAGATTGATTTAAAACTTCATTTTTAATTTAAAAGGATCTAGGTGAAGA
TCCTTTTTGATAATCTCATGACCAAAATCCCTTAACGTGAGTTTTCGTTCCACTGAGCGTCAGACCCCGT
AGAAAAGATCAAAGGATCTTCTTGAGATCCTTTTTTTCTGCGCGTAATCTGCTGCTTGCAAACAAAAAAA
CCACCGCTACCAGCGGTGGTTTGTTTGCCGGATCAAGAGCTACCAACTCTTTTTCCGAAGGTAACTGGCT
TCAGCAGAGCGCAGATACCAAATACTGTTCTTCTAGTGTAGCCGTAGTTAGGCCACCACTTCAAGAACTC
TGTAGCACCGCCTACATACCTCGCTCTGCTAATCCTGTTACCAGTGGCTGCTGCCAGTGGCGATAAGTCG
TGTCTTACCGGGTTGGACTCAAGACGATAGTTACCGGATAAGGCGCAGCGGTCGGGCTGAACGGGGGGTT
CGTGCACACAGCCCAGCTTGGAGCGAACGACCTACACCGAACTGAGATACCTACAGCGTGAGCTATGAGA
AAGCGCCACGCTTCCCGAAGGGAGAAAGGCGGACAGGTATCCGGTAAGCGGCAGGGTCGGAACAGGAGAG
CGCACGAGGGAGCTTCCAGGGGGAAACGCCTGGTATCTTTATAGTCCTGTCGGGTTTCGCCACCTCTGAC
TTGAGCGTCGATTTTTGTGATGCTCGTCAGGGGGGCGGAGCCTATGGAAAAACGCCAGCAACGCGGCCTT
TTTACGGTTCCTGGCCTTTTGCTGGCCTTTTGCTCACATGTTCTTTCCTGCGTTATCCCCTGATTCTGTG
GATAACCGTATTACCGCCTTTGAGTGAGCTGATACCGCTCGCCGCAGCCGAACGACCGAGCGCAGCGAGT
CAGTGAGCGAGGAAGCGGAAGAGCGCCCAATACGCAAACCGCCTCTCCCCGCGCGTTGGCCGATTCATTA
ATGCAGCTGGCACGACAGGTTTCCCTACTGGAAAGCGGGCAGTGAGCGCAACGCAATTAATGTGAGTTAG
CTCACTCATTAGGCACCCCAGGCTTTACACTTTATGCTTCCGGCTCGTATGTTGTGTGGAATTGTGAGCG
GATAACAATTTCACACAGGAAACAGCTATGACCATGATTACGCCAAGCGCGCAATTAACCCTCACTAAAG
GGAACAAAAGCTGGAGCTCCACCGCGGTGGCGGCC
